>Addgene plasmid #73494 | pJK322 | depositor full sequence | sequence record 135746 | pJK322 sequence 4171 bps
CTTCCGCTTCCTCGCTCACTGACTCGCTGCGCTCGGTCGTTCGGCTGCGGCGAGCGGTATCAGCTCACTC
AAAGGCGGTAATACGGTTATCCACAGAATCAGGGGATAACGCAGGAAAGAACATGTGAGCAAAAGGCCAG
CAAAAGGCCAGGAACCGTAAAAAGGCCGCGTTGCTGGCGTTTTTCCATAGGCTCCGCCCCCCTGACGAGC
ATCACAAAAATCGACGCTCAAGTCAGAGGTGGCGAAACCCGACAGGACTATAAAGATACCAGGCGTTTCC
CCCTGGAAGCTCCCTCGTGCGCTCTCCTGTTCCGACCCTGCCGCTTACCGGATACCTGTCCGCCTTTCTC
CCTTCGGGAAGCGTGGCGCTTTCTCATAGCTCACGCTGTAGGTATCTCAGTTCGGTGTAGGTCGTTCGCT
CCAAGCTGGGCTGTGTGCACGAACCCCCCGTTCAGCCCGACCGCTGCGCCTTATCCGGTAACTATCGTCT
TGAGTCCAACCCGGTAAGACACGACTTATCGCCACTGGCAGCAGCCACTGGTAACAGGATTAGCAGAGCG
AGGTATGTAGGCGGTGCTACAGAGTTCTTGAAGTGGTGGCCTAACTACGGCTACACTAGAAGGACAGTAT
TTGGTATCTGCGCTCTGCTGAAGCCAGTTACCTTCGGAAAAAGAGTTGGTAGCTCTTGATCCGGCAAACA
AACCACCGCTGGTAGCGGTGGTTTTTTTGTTTGCAAGCAGCAGATTACGCGCAGAAAAAAAGGATCTCAA
GAAGATCCTTTGATCTTTTCTACGGGGTCTGACGCTCAGTGGAACGAAAACTCACGTTAAGGGATTTTGG
TCATGAGATTATCAAAAAGGATCTTCACCTAGATCCTTTTAAATTAAAAATGAAGTTTTAAATCAATCTA
AAGTATATATGAGTAAACTTGGTCTGACAGTTACCAATGCTTAATCAGTGAGGCACCTATCTCAGCGATC
TGTCTATTTCGTTCATCCATAGTTGCCTGACTCCCCGTCGTGTAGATAACTACGATACGGGAGGGCTTAC
CATCTGGCCCCAGTGCTGCAATGATACCGCGAGACCCACGCTCACCGGCTCCAGATTTATCAGCAATAAA
CCAGCCAGCCGGAAGGGCCGAGCGCAGAAGTGGTCCTGCAACTTTATCCGCCTCCATCCAGTCTATTAAT
TGTTGCCGGGAAGCTAGAGTAAGTAGTTCGCCAGTTAATAGTTTGCGCAACGTTGTTGCCATTGCTACAG
GCATCGTGGTGTCACGCTCGTCGTTTGGTATGGCTTCATTCAGCTCCGGTTCCCAACGATCAAGGCGAGT
TACATGATCCCCCATGTTGTGCAAAAAAGCGGTTAGCTCCTTCGGTCCTCCGATCGTTGTCAGAAGTAAG
TTGGCCGCAGTGTTATCACTCATGGTTATGGCAGCACTGCATAATTCTCTTACTGTCATGCCATCCGTAA
GATGCTTTTCTGTGACTGGTGAGTACTCAACCAAGTCATTCTGAGAATAGTGTATGCGGCGACCGAGTTG
CTCTTGCCCGGCGTCAATACGGGATAATACCGCGCCACATAGCAGAACTTTAAAAGTGCTCATCATTGGA
AAACGTTCTTCGGGGCGAAAACTCTCAAGGATCTTACCGCTGTTGAGATCCAGTTCGATGTAACCCACTC
GTGCACCCAACTGATCTTCAGCATCTTTTACTTTCACCAGCGTTTCTGGGTGAGCAAAAACAGGAAGGCA
AAATGCCGCAAAAAAGGGAATAAGGGCGACACGGAAATGTTGAATACTCATACTCTTCCTTTTTCAATAT
TATTGAAGCATTTATCAGGGTTATTGTCTCATGAGCGGATACATATTTGAATGTATTTAGAAAAATAAAC
AAATAGGGGTTCCGCGCACATTTCCCCGAAAAGTGCCACCTGACGTCTAAGAAACCATTATTATCATGAC
ATTAACCTATAAAAATAGGCGTATCACGAGGCCCTTTCGTCTCGCGCGTTTCGGTGATGACGGTGAAAAC
CTCTGACACATGCAGCTCCCGGAGACGGTCACAGCTTGTCTGTAAGCGGATGCCGGGAGCAGACAAGCCC
GTCAGGGCGCGTCAGCGGGTGTTGGCGGGTGTCGGGGCTGGCTTAACTATGCGGCATCAGAGCAGATTGT
ACTGAGAGTGCACCATAAAATTGTAAACGTTAATATTTTGTTAAAATTCGCGTTAAATTTTTGTTAAATC
AGCTCATTTTTTAACCAATAGGCCGAAATCGGCAAAATCCCTTATAAATCAAAAGAATAGCCCGAGATAG
GGT
[37 nt withheld, positions 2314-2350]
AAAGAACGTGGACTCCAACGTCAAAGG
[141 nt withheld, positions 2378-2518]
G
[142 nt withheld, positions 2520-2661]
TATGCGGTGTGAAATACCGCACAGATGCGTAAGGAGAAAATACCGCATCAGGCGCCATTCGCCATTCAGG
CTGCGCAACTGTTGGGAAGGGCGATCGGTGCGGGCCTCTTCGCTATTACGCCAGCTGGCGAAAGGGGGAT
GTGCTGCAAGGCGATTAAGTTGGGTAACGCCAGGGTTTTCCCAGTCACGACGTTGTAAAACGACGGCCAG
TGCCAAGCTTGCATGCGTGAAGCAGGGTTTTTGTAAGTATCTGCTTCACGCAGTGCCTTAACTGGCAGAT
TCCAACAGCAGACATGCGGCCAAGCTGGCCACCCCCCACAATGCCAATAACGGCATTGGGCTTAAGCGGA
GAATGTAAGGAGGTCATTTATCTTCGGTAATGGGAGAGTTGGGGACAGAGGCCGTCTGCAATGCGCGCCA
TGTTTCAAGGCGTGCGGCAAGGGCCGGGTTATACAGTGCAAGAATGGAGGCGGCCAGCAAGGCGGCATTT
TTGGCGCCGGATGCCCCAATAGCCAAAGTGCCCACAGGCACGCCGCCGGGCATCTGCACAATGGAAAGCA
GGCTGTCCATGCCTTTAAGAGCGCGAGATTCTACTGGAACACCCAGCACGGGCAGGCGTGTCCATGCCGC
ACACATACCCGGCAGATGTGCAGCTCCACCGGCCCCAGCAATAATCACATTCAGGCCGCGTTCGGCTGCC
GTACGCGCATAATCCGCCAACCGGTCTGGCGTACGATGTGCTGAAACAATGAGGGTTTCATGCGGAATTT
CCAGCTCTGTCAGCAATGCGTCTGCATGGCGCATGGTTTCCCAGTCTGACTGGCTGCCCATGATAATGCC
CACAACGGGGGCAGAGGCTGCTTTATCTTCTAAAGCACTGGAAGCAGAGGGCAGGGGGGCGGTTTCGCTC
ACGGTGGGTATCTATCCGGTTTTTTAAAGTCTGTAACGGAGAGGTTCAGGCAATGTCATCAGGGATCAGA
AGGCTTTCAACCTTGGTAATCTGATCTTTTAGCAGAAGTTTACGTTTTTTCAGCCGCTGGAGATAGAGTT
GGTCAATAAAAGTAGTTTCATGCGCCATGCGGTTGATAACCGTATCCAGATCTCTGTGTTCACTCCGGAG
TTCATGCAGTTGGGCAAGCAGTAAATCGCGATCTCGCAGCATGATGTCCTGTCTCCTTCACCATTGGTGC
GGAATCGTGCGCCGGGTGTGGCGGCCCGCAAAGTGAATAGCATGCCTGCAGGTCGACTCTAGAGGATCCC
CGGGTACCGAGCTCGAATTCGTAATCATGGTCATAGCTGTTTCCTGTGTGAAATTGTTATCCGCTCACAA
TTCCACACAACATACGAGCCGGAAGCATAAAGTGTAAAGCCTGGGGTGCCTAATGAGTGAGCTAACTCAC
ATTAATTGCGTTGCGCTCACTGCCCGCTTTCCAGTCGGGAAACCTGTCGTGCCAGCTGCATTAATGAATC
GGCCAACGCGCGGGGAGAGGCGGTTTGCGTATTGGGCGCT
Features (pLannotate 1.2.2; 14 found; start..end, strand, type, name):
    182..770     -  rep_origin     ori: high-copy-number ColE1/pMB1/pBR322/pUC origin of replication
    941..1801    -  CDS            AmpR: β-lactamase; bla; confers resistance to ampicillin, carbenicillin, and related antibiotics
   1802..1906    -  promoter       AmpR promoter: bla
   2001..2036    +  CDS            rop (fragment): Rop protein, which maintains plasmids at low copy number; rop
   2138..2187    +  misc_feature   bom (fragment): basis of mobility region from pBR322
   2263..2643    -  rep_origin     M13 ori (sequence partly withheld): M13 bacteriophage origin of replication; arrow indicates direction of (+) strand synthesis
   2662..2713    +  misc_feature   bom (fragment): basis of mobility region from pBR322
   2719..2873    -  CDS            lacZα (fragment): LacZα fragment of β-galactosidase; lacZ fragment
   3043..3504    -  CDS            purE (fragment): PURE_ECOLI - Experimental evidence at protein level: Swiss-Prot protein existence level 1. Catalyzes the conversion of N5-carboxyaminoimidazole ribonucleotide (N5-CAIR) to 4-carboxy-5-aminoimidazole ribonucleotide (CAIR). From Escherichia coli (strain K12).
   3891..3941    -  misc_feature   MCS (fragment): pUC18/19 multiple cloning site
   3975..3991    -  protein_bind   lac operator: The lac repressor binds to the lac operator to inhibit transcription in E. coli. This inhibition can be relieved by adding lactose or isopropyl-β-D-thiogalactopyranoside (IPTG). lac repressor encoded by lacI
   3999..4029    -  promoter       lac promoter: promoter for the E. coli lac operon
   4044..4065    -  protein_bind   CAP binding site: CAP binding activates transcription in the presence of cAMP. E. coli catabolite activator protein
   4078..4170    -  CDS            lacI (fragment): lac repressor; lacI; The lac repressor binds to the lac operator to inhibit transcription in E. coli. This inhibition can be relieved by adding lactose or isopropyl-β-D-thiogalactopyranoside (IPTG).
