[The description below was written by a language model from this plasmid's Addgene catalogue record and pLannotate feature annotations shown in this document.]
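Description:
pJK322 is a high-copy bacterial expression plasmid built on the pUC118 phagemid backbone and propagated in E. coli. It replicates from the ColE1/pUC-type origin and is selected with ampicillin through the β-lactamase (AmpR) gene and its native promoter. The backbone also carries an M13 phage origin, which allows single-stranded DNA to be produced with helper phage. The small rop, bom and lacI fragments in the annotation are backbone remnants rather than functional elements.

The roughly 1 kb insert is a genomic segment from Acetobacter aceti 1023, cloned into the SphI site of the polylinker so that it interrupts lacZα. It encodes two products: a small hypothetical protein (orfX) that lies next to the purEK genes, and purE, the N5-carboxyaminoimidazole ribonucleotide mutase that converts N5-CAIR to CAIR in de novo purine biosynthesis. The depositor notes that the adjoining purK gene has been largely deleted, leaving only its first 15 codons and about a dozen terminal nucleotides.

The automated annotation detects purE only as a partial match to the E. coli homologue, which reflects sequence similarity and not an E. coli origin. It does not annotate orfX at all. The catalogue entry lists no dedicated promoter for either gene. In the feature table, however, the vector's lac promoter, lac operator and CAP binding site sit upstream of the insert in the same orientation as purE, so they may contribute to transcription, possibly alongside native Acetobacter sequences. The stated purpose is production of the hypothetical protein and the PurE mutase. No affinity tags are recorded.
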