Addgene plasmid #73494: pJK322
Purpose: Produces Acetobacter aceti 1023 small hypothetical protein adjacent to purEK genes and N5-carboxyaminoimidazole ribonucleotide mutase
Depositing lab: T. J. Kappock. Depositing organization: Washington University in Saint Louis.
Backbone
  Vector backbone: pUC118
  Backbone size w/o insert (bp): 3162
  Total vector size (bp): 4171
  Vector type: Bacterial Expression
Growth in bacteria
  Bacterial resistance: Ampicillin, 100 μg/mL
  Growth temperature: 37°C
  Growth strain: DH5alpha
  Copy number: High Copy
Gene/Insert 1
  Gene/Insert name: hypothetical protein (alt names: orfX; AZ09_02685)
  Species: Acetobacter aceti 1023
  GenBank ID: AAZ04482.1 KDE21028.1
  Promoter: n/a
  Cloning method: Restriction Enzyme; 5′ cloning site SphI (not destroyed); 3′ cloning site n/a (unknown if destroyed)
  Sequencing primers: 5′ M13-reverse; 3′ n/a
Gene/Insert 2
  Gene/Insert name: N5-carboxyaminoimidazole ribonucleotide mutase (alt names: purE; AZ09_02695)
  Species: Acetobacter aceti 1023
  GenBank ID: AAZ04483.1 KDE21029.1
  Promoter: n/a
  Cloning method: Restriction Enzyme; 5′ cloning site n/a (unknown if destroyed); 3′ cloning site SphI (not destroyed)
  Sequencing primers: 5′ n/a; 3′ M13-forward
Terms and licenses: Academic/Nonprofit Terms; Industry Terms: Not Available to Industry
Depositor comments: First 15 codons and last dozen or so nucleotides of purK gene kept.
How to cite: pJK322 was a gift from T. J. Kappock (Addgene plasmid # 73494 ; http://n2t.net/addgene:73494 ; RRID:Addgene_73494)
