>Addgene plasmid #73494 | pJK322 | addgene partial sequence | sequence record 138448 | M13-F20 5'-TGTAAAACGACGGCCAGT-3'
TTTTTGTAAGTATCTGCTTCACGCAGTGCCTTAACTGGCAGATTCCAACAGCAGACATGCGGCCAAGCTG
GCCACCCCCCACAATGCCAATAACGGCATTGGGCTTAAGCGGAGAATGTAAGGAGGTCATTTATCTTCGG
TAATGGGAGAGTTGGGGACAGAGGCCGTCTGCAATGCGCGCCATGTTTCAAGGCGTGCGGCAAGGGCCGG
GTTATACAGTGCAAGAATGGAGGCGGCCAGCAAGGCGGCATTTTTGGCGCCGGATGCCCCAATAGCCAAA
GTGCCCACAGGCACGCCGCCGGGCATCTGCACAATGGAAAGCAGGCTGTCCATGCCTTTAAGAGCGCGAG
ATTCTACTGGAACACCCAGCACGGGCAGGCGTGTCCATGCCGCACACATACCCGGCAGATGTGCAGCTCC
ACCGGCCCCAGCAATAATCACATTCAGGCCGCGTTCGGCTGCCGTACGCGCATAATCCGCCAACCGGTCT
GGCGTACGATGTGCTGAAACAATGAGGGTTTCATGCGGAATTTCCAGCTCTGTCAGCAATGCGTCTGCAT
GGCGCATGGTTTCCCAGTCTGACTGGCTGCCCATGATAATGCCCACAACGGGGGCAGAGGCTGCTTTATC
TTCTAAAGCACTGGAAGCAGAGGGCAGGGGGGCGGTTTCGCTCACGGTGGGTATCTATCCGGTTTTTTAA
AGTCTGTAACGGAGAGGTTCAGGCAATGTCATCAGGGATCAGAAGGCTTTCAACCTTGGTAATCTGATCT
TTTAGCAGAAGTTTACGTTTTTTCAGCCGCTGGAGATAGAGTTGGTCAATAAAAGTAGTTTCATGCGCCA
TGCGGTTGATAACCGTATCCAGATCTCTGTGTTCACTCCGGAGTTCATGCAGTTGGGCAAGCAGTAAATC
GCGATCTCGCAGCATGATGTCCTGTCTCCTTCACCATTGGTGCGGAATCGTGCGCCGGGTGTGGCGGCCC
GCAAAGTGAATAGCATGCCTGCAGGTCGACTCTAGAGGATCCCCGGGTACCGAGCTCGAATTCGTAATCA
TGGTCATAGCTGTTTCCTGTGTGAAATTGTTATCCGCTC
