>Addgene plasmid #73494 | pJK322 | addgene partial sequence | sequence record 138449 | M13-Rev 5'-CAGGAAACAGCTATGACC-3'
GGGGATCCTCTAGAGTCGACCTGCAGGCATGCTATTCACTTTGCGGGCCGCCACACCCGGCGCACGATTC
CGCACCAATGGTGAAGGAGACAGGACATCATGCTGCGAGATCGCGATTTACTGCTTGCCCAACTGCATGA
ACTCCGGAGTGAACACAGAGATCTGGATACGGTTATCAACCGCATGGCGCATGAAACTACTTTTATTGAC
CAACTCTATCTCCAGCGGCTGAAAAAACGTAAACTTCTGCTAAAAGATCAGATTACCAAGGTTGAAAGCC
TTCTGATCCCTGATGACATTGCCTGAACCTCTCCGTTACAGACTTTAAAAAACCGGATAGATACCCACCG
TGAGCGAAACCGCCCCCCTGCCCTCTGCTTCCAGTGCTTTAGAAGATAAAGCAGCCTCTGCCCCCGTTGT
GGGCATTATCATGGGCAGCCAGTCAGACTGGGAAACCATGCGCCATGCAGACGCATTGCTGACAGAGCTG
GAAATTCCGCATGAAACCCTCATTGTTTCAGCACATCGTACGCCAGACCGGTTGGCGGATTATGCGCGTA
CGGCAGCCGAACGCGGCCTGAATGTGATTATTGCTGGGGCCGGTGGAGCTGCACATCTGCCGGGTATGTG
TGCGGCATGGACACGCCTGCCCGTGCTGGGTGTTCCAGTAGAATCTCGCGCTCTTAAAGGCATGGACAGC
CTGCTTTCCATTGTGCAGATGCCCGGCGGCGTGCCTGTGGGCACTTTGGCTATTGGGGCATCCGGCGCCA
AAAATGCCGCCTTGCTGGCCGCCTCCATTCTTGCACTGTATAACCCGGCCCTTGCCGCACGCCTTGAAAC
ATGGCGCGCATTGCAGACGGCCTCTGTCCCCAACTCTCCCATTACCGAAGATAAATGACCTCCTTACATT
CTCCGCTTAAGCCCAATGCCGTTATTGGCATTGTGGGGGGTGGCCAGCTTGGCCGCATGT
